>Addgene plasmid #131986 | pDONR221_SLC1A6 | addgene full sequence | sequence record 260402 | Addgene NGS Result
CTTTCCTGCGTTATCCCCTGATTCTGTGGATAACCGTATTACCGCCTTTGAGTGAGCTGATACCGCTCGC
CGCAGCCGAACGACCGAGCGCAGCGAGTCAGTGAGCGAGGAAGCGGAAGAGCGCCCAATACGCAAACCGC
CTCTCCCCGCGCGTTGGCCGATTCATTAATGCAGCTGGCACGACAGGTTTCCCGACTGGAAAGCGGGCAG
TGAGCGCAACGCAATTAATACGCGTACCGCTAGCCAGGAAGAGTTTGTAGAAACGCAAAAAGGCCATCCG
TCAGGATGGCCTTCTGCTTAGTTTGATGCCTGGCAGTTTATGGCGGGCGTCCTGCCCGCCACCCTCCGGG
CCGTTGCTTCACAACGTTCAAATCCGCTCCCGGCGGATTTGTCCTACTCAGGAGAGCGTTCACCGACAAA
CAACAGATAAAACGAAAGGCCCAGTCTTCCGACTGAGCCTTTCGTTTTATTTGATGCCTGGCAGTTCCCT
ACTCTCGCGTTAACGCTAGCATGGATGTTTTCCCAGTCACGACGTTGTAAAACGACGGCCAGTCTTAAGC
TCGGGCCCCAAATAATGATTTTATTTTGACTGATAGTGACCTGTTCGTTGCAACACATTGATGAGCAATG
CTTTTTTATAATGCCAACTTTGTACAAAAAAGCAGGCTCCACCATGAGCTCCCACGGCAACTCCCTGTTC
CTGAGGGAGTCTGGACAGCGCCTGGGAAGGGTGGGATGGCTGCAGCGGCTGCAGGAGAGCCTGCAGCAGA
GAGCCCTGCGGACCAGACTGAGGCTGCAGACCATGACACTGGAGCACGTGCTGAGATTCCTGCGGAGAAA
TGCCTTTATCCTGCTGACCGTGTCTGCCGTGGTCATCGGCGTGAGCCTGGCCTTTGCCCTGAGGCCATAC
CAGCTGACATATCGCCAGATCAAGTACTTCTCCTTTCCCGGCGAGCTGCTGATGAGGATGCTGCAGATGC
TGGTGCTGCCTCTGATCGTGTCTAGCCTGGTGACCGGCATGGCCTCTCTGGACAACAAGGCCACAGGCAG
AATGGGCATGAGGGCCGCCGTGTACTATATGGTGACCACAATCATCGCCGTGTTCATCGGCATCCTGATG
GTGACCATCATCCACCCTGGCAAGGGCAGCAAGGAGGGCCTGCACAGAGAGGGCAGGATCGAGACCATCC
CAACAGCCGACGCCTTCATGGATCTGATCAGGAACATGTTTCCCCCTAATCTGGTGGAGGCCTGCTTCAA
GCAGTTTAAGACCCAGTACTCCACACGCGTGGTGACCCGGACAATGGTGAGAACCGAGAATGGATCTGAG
CCTGGAGCAAGCATGCCACCACCTTTCAGCGTGGAGAACGGCACATCCTTTCTGGAGAATGTGACCCGCG
CCCTGGGCACACTGCAGGAGATGCTGTCCTTCGAGGAGACCGTGCCAGTGCCAGGATCTGCCAACGGCAT
CAATGCCCTGGGCCTGGTGGTGTTCTCTGTGGCCTTTGGCCTGGTCATCGGCGGCATGAAGCACAAGGGC
CGCGTGCTGCGGGACTTCTTTGATAGCCTGAACGAGGCCATCATGCGGCTGGTGGGCATCATCATCTGGT
ATGCCCCAGTGGGCATCCTGTTTCTGATCGCCGGCAAGATCCTGGAGATGGAGGATATGGCCGTGCTGGG
AGGACAGCTGGGAATGTACACCCTGACAGTGATCGTGGGCCTGTTCCTGCACGCCGGCATCGTGCTGCCC
CTGATCTATTTTCTGGTGACCCACAGAAATCCTTTCCCCTTCATCGGAGGAATGCTGCAGGCCCTGATCA
CCGCCATGGGCACATCCTCTAGCTCCGCCACCCTGCCCATCACATTCAGGTGTCTGGAGGAGGGACTGGG
AGTGGACAGGAGGATCACACGCTTTGTGCTGCCTGTGGGCGCCACCGTGAACATGGATGGAACAGCCCTG
TACGAGGCCCTGGCAGCAATCTTCATCGCCCAGGTGAACAATTATGAGCTGAATCTGGGCCAGATCACCA
CAATCTCCATCACCGCAACAGCAGCATCTGTGGGAGCAGCAGGCATCCCACAGGCCGGCCTGGTGACCAT
GGTCATCGTGCTGACCAGCGTGGGACTGCCAACCGAGGACATCACACTGATCATCGCCGTGGACTGGTTT
CTGGATCGCCTGCGGACCATGACAAACGTGCTGGGCGATAGCATCGGAGCAGCCGTGATCGAGCACCTGT
CCCAGAGGGAGCTGGAGCTGCAGGAGGCAGAGCTGACCCTGCCAAGCCTGGGCAAGCCTTATAAGTCCCT
GATGGCCCAGGAGAAGGGAGCATCTAGAGGAAGGGGAGGCAATGAGAGCGCCATGGACCCAGCTTTCTTG
TACAAAGTTGGCATTATAAGAAAGCATTGCTTATCAATTTGTTGCAACGAACAGGTCACTATCAGTCAAA
ATAAAATCATTATTTGCCATCCAGCTGATATCCCCTATAGTGAGTCGTATTACATGGTCATAGCTGTTTC
CTGGCAGCTCTGGCCCGTGTCTCAAAATCTCTGATGTTACATTGCACAAGATAAAAATATATCATCATGA
ACAATAAAACTGTCTGCTTACATAAACAGTAATACAAGGGGTGTTATGAGCCATATTCAACGGGAAACGT
CGAGGCCGCGATTAAATTCCAACATGGATGCTGATTTATATGGGTATAAATGGGCTCGCGATAATGTCGG
GCAATCAGGTGCGACAATCTATCGCTTGTATGGGAAGCCCGATGCGCCAGAGTTGTTTCTGAAACATGGC
AAAGGTAGCGTTGCCAATGATGTTACAGATGAGATGGTCAGACTAAACTGGCTGACGGAATTTATGCCTC
TTCCGACCATCAAGCATTTTATCCGTACTCCTGATGATGCATGGTTACTCACCACTGCGATCCCCGGAAA
AACAGCATTCCAGGTATTAGAAGAATATCCTGATTCAGGTGAAAATATTGTTGATGCGCTGGCAGTGTTC
CTGCGCCGGTTGCATTCGATTCCTGTTTGTAATTGTCCTTTTAACAGCGATCGCGTATTTCGTCTCGCTC
AGGCGCAATCACGAATGAATAACGGTTTGGTTGATGCGAGTGATTTTGATGACGAGCGTAATGGCTGGCC
TGTTGAACAAGTCTGGAAAGAAATGCATAAACTTTTGCCATTCTCACCGGATTCAGTCGTCACTCATGGT
GATTTCTCACTTGATAACCTTATTTTTGACGAGGGGAAATTAATAGGTTGTATTGATGTTGGACGAGTCG
GAATCGCAGACCGATACCAGGATCTTGCCATCCTATGGAACTGCCTCGGTGAGTTTTCTCCTTCATTACA
GAAACGGCTTTTTCAAAAATATGGTATTGATAATCCTGATATGAATAAATTGCAGTTTCATTTGATGCTC
GATGAGTTTTTCTAATCAGAATTGGTTAATTGGTTGTAACACTGGCAGAGCATTACGCTGACTTGACGGG
ACGGCGCAAGCTCATGACCAAAATCCCTTAACGTGAGTTACGCGTCGTTCCACTGAGCGTCAGACCCCGT
AGAAAAGATCAAAGGATCTTCTTGAGATCCTTTTTTTCTGCGCGTAATCTGCTGCTTGCAAACAAAAAAA
CCACCGCTACCAGCGGTGGTTTGTTTGCCGGATCAAGAGCTACCAACTCTTTTTCCGAAGGTAACTGGCT
TCAGCAGAGCGCAGATACCAAATACTGTTCTTCTAGTGTAGCCGTAGTTAGGCCACCACTTCAAGAACTC
TGTAGCACCGCCTACATACCTCGCTCTGCTAATCCTGTTACCAGTGGCTGCTGCCAGTGGCGATAAGTCG
TGTCTTACCGGGTTGGACTCAAGACGATAGTTACCGGATAAGGCGCAGCGGTCGGGCTGAACGGGGGGTT
CGTGCACACAGCCCAGCTTGGAGCGAACGACCTACACCGAACTGAGATACCTACAGCGTGAGCTATGAGA
AAGCGCCACGCTTCCCGAAGGGAGAAAGGCGGACAGGTATCCGGTAAGCGGCAGGGTCGGAACAGGAGAG
CGCACGAGGGAGCTTCCAGGGGGAAACGCCTGGTATCTTTATAGTCCTGTCGGGTTTCGCCACCTCTGAC
TTGAGCGTCGATTTTTGTGATGCTCGTCAGGGGGGCGGAGCCTATGGAAAAACGCCAGCAACGCGGCCTT
TTTACGGTTCCTGGCCTTTTGCTGGCCTTTTGCTCACATGTT
Features (pLannotate 1.2.2; 10 found; start..end, strand, type, name):
    121..213     +  CDS            lacI (fragment): lac repressor; lacI; The lac repressor binds to the lac operator to inhibit transcription in E. coli. This inhibition can be relieved by adding lactose or isopropyl-β-D-thiogalactopyranoside (IPTG).
    268..295     -  terminator     rrnB T2 terminator: transcription terminator T2 from the E. coli rrnB gene
    427..470     +  terminator     rrnB T1 terminator: Escherichia coli rrnB; transcription terminator T1 from the E. coli rrnB gene
    517..553     -  CDS            lacZα (fragment): LacZα fragment of β-galactosidase; lacZ fragment
    569..668     +  protein_bind   attL1: mutant version of attL; recombination site for the Gateway® LR reaction LR Clonase™
    674..2365    +  CDS            SLC1A6: EAA4_HUMAN - Also known as EAAT4. Experimental evidence at transcript level: Swiss-Prot protein existence level 2. Sodium-dependent, high-affinity amino acid transporter that mediates the uptake of L-glutamate and also L-aspartate and D-aspartate (PubMed:7791878). Functions as a symporter that transports one amino acid molecule together with two or three Na(+) ions and one proton, in parallel with the counter-transport of one K(+) ion. Mediates Cl(-) flux that is not coupled to amino acid transport; this avoids the accumulation of negative charges due to aspartate and Na(+) symport (By similar
   2367..2466    -  protein_bind   attL2: mutant version of attL; recombination site for the Gateway® LR reaction LR Clonase™
   2484..2502    -  promoter       T7 promoter: promoter for bacteriophage T7 RNA polymerase
   2636..3445    +  CDS            KanR: aminoglycoside phosphotransferase; aph(3')-Ia; confers resistance to kanamycin in bacteria or G418 (Geneticin®) in eukaryotes
   3592..4180    +  rep_origin     ori: high-copy-number ColE1/pMB1/pBR322/pUC origin of replication
