[The description below was written by a language model from this plasmid's Addgene catalogue record and pLannotate feature annotations shown in this document.]
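Description:
pDONR221_SLC1A6 is a Gateway entry clone built on the pDONR221 backbone and carries a codon-optimized open reading frame for human SLC1A6, also known as EAAT4. The 4,242 nt plasmid is maintained in E. coli through a high-copy ColE1/pUC-type origin of replication and is selected with kanamycin via an aminoglycoside phosphotransferase (KanR) gene. The repository lists the vector type as mammalian expression. However, the annotated features show no eukaryotic promoter or polyadenylation signal, so the plasmid itself is a shuttle or storage clone rather than an expression construct.

The 1,692 bp SLC1A6 coding sequence sits between attL1 and attL2 sites. These are the recombination sites used in the LR Clonase reaction to move an insert directionally into any attR-containing destination vector, which then supplies the promoter, tags and selection markers. The encoded protein is a sodium-dependent, high-affinity transporter that takes up L-glutamate and L- and D-aspartate, and it also has an uncoupled chloride conductance. Upstream of attL1 are rrnB T1 and T2 transcription terminators, which insulate the insert from read-through transcription in bacteria. A T7 promoter lies just beyond attL2 on the opposite strand, pointing back toward the insert. Short lacI and lacZα fragments are backbone remnants with no evident function. M13 forward and reverse primer sites flank the cassette for sequence verification.

The clone belongs to a large consortium collection of solute carrier (SLC) ORFs and is intended for subcloning SLC1A6 into custom expression vectors for transporter studies. The record does not say whether the ORF retains a stop codon.
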