Addgene plasmid #131986: pDONR221_SLC1A6
Purpose: Gateway entry clone with codon-optimized ORF sequence for subcloning into custom expression vectors
Depositing lab: RESOLUTE Consortium & Giulio Superti-Furga. Depositing organization: CeMM Research Center for Molecular Medicine. Publication: The RESOLUTE consortium: unlocking SLC transporters for drug discovery. Superti-Furga G, Lackner D, Wiedmer T, Ingles-Prieto A, Barbosa B, Girardi E, Goldmann U, Gurtl B, Klavins K, Klimek C, Lindinger S, Lineiro-Retes E, Muller AC, Onstein S, Redinger G, Reil D, Sedlyarov V, Wolf G, Crawford M, Everley R, ... Steppan CM. Nat Rev Drug Discov. 2020 Jul;19(7):429-430. doi: 10.1038/d41573-020-00056-6. PubMed 32265506.
Backbone
  Vector backbone: pDONR221
  Backbone manufacturer: Thermo Fisher Scientific
  Backbone size w/o insert (bp): 2550
  Vector type: Mammalian Expression
Growth in bacteria
  Bacterial resistance: Kanamycin, 50 μg/mL
  Growth temperature: 37°C
  Growth strain: Stbl3
  Copy number: High Copy
Gene/Insert
  Gene/Insert name: SLC1A6 (alt name: EAAT4)
  Species: H. sapiens (human)
  Insert size (bp): 1692
  Entrez Gene: SLC1A6 (a.k.a. EAAT4, MGC33092, MGC43671)
  Cloning method: Gateway Cloning
  Sequencing primers: 5′ M13-fwd; 3′ M13-rev
Terms and licenses: Academic/Nonprofit Terms; Industry Terms
Depositor comments: For more information on the full Resolute plasmid collection, please see www.addgene.org/depositor-collections/re-solute/. Please provide your feedback on this plasmid to the RESOLUTE consortium by filling out their RESOLUTE repository feedback form: https://forms.office.com/Pages/ResponsePage.aspx?id=0e05yklzmkS7rjFGQL4N7z4feCLQvEJAmVcOCM_u885UN1JJRko0Ukg4TVQwNTZLOUxPQVJWT1NHUCQlQCN0PWcu
How to cite: pDONR221_SLC1A6 was a gift from RESOLUTE Consortium & Giulio Superti-Furga (Addgene plasmid # 131986 ; http://n2t.net/addgene:131986 ; RRID:Addgene_131986)
