>Addgene plasmid #131986 | pDONR221_SLC1A6 | depositor partial sequence | sequence record 253372 | Codon-optimized ORF of SLC1A6
ATGAGCTCCCACGGCAACTCCCTGTTCCTGAGGGAGTCTGGACAGCGCCTGGGAAGGGTGGGATGGCTGC
AGCGGCTGCAGGAGAGCCTGCAGCAGAGAGCCCTGCGGACCAGACTGAGGCTGCAGACCATGACACTGGA
GCACGTGCTGAGATTCCTGCGGAGAAATGCCTTTATCCTGCTGACCGTGTCTGCCGTGGTCATCGGCGTG
AGCCTGGCCTTTGCCCTGAGGCCATACCAGCTGACATATCGCCAGATCAAGTACTTCTCCTTTCCCGGCG
AGCTGCTGATGAGGATGCTGCAGATGCTGGTGCTGCCTCTGATCGTGTCTAGCCTGGTGACCGGCATGGC
CTCTCTGGACAACAAGGCCACAGGCAGAATGGGCATGAGGGCCGCCGTGTACTATATGGTGACCACAATC
ATCGCCGTGTTCATCGGCATCCTGATGGTGACCATCATCCACCCTGGCAAGGGCAGCAAGGAGGGCCTGC
ACAGAGAGGGCAGGATCGAGACCATCCCAACAGCCGACGCCTTCATGGATCTGATCAGGAACATGTTTCC
CCCTAATCTGGTGGAGGCCTGCTTCAAGCAGTTTAAGACCCAGTACTCCACACGCGTGGTGACCCGGACA
ATGGTGAGAACCGAGAATGGATCTGAGCCTGGAGCAAGCATGCCACCACCTTTCAGCGTGGAGAACGGCA
CATCCTTTCTGGAGAATGTGACCCGCGCCCTGGGCACACTGCAGGAGATGCTGTCCTTCGAGGAGACCGT
GCCAGTGCCAGGATCTGCCAACGGCATCAATGCCCTGGGCCTGGTGGTGTTCTCTGTGGCCTTTGGCCTG
GTCATCGGCGGCATGAAGCACAAGGGCCGCGTGCTGCGGGACTTCTTTGATAGCCTGAACGAGGCCATCA
TGCGGCTGGTGGGCATCATCATCTGGTATGCCCCAGTGGGCATCCTGTTTCTGATCGCCGGCAAGATCCT
GGAGATGGAGGATATGGCCGTGCTGGGAGGACAGCTGGGAATGTACACCCTGACAGTGATCGTGGGCCTG
TTCCTGCACGCCGGCATCGTGCTGCCCCTGATCTATTTTCTGGTGACCCACAGAAATCCTTTCCCCTTCA
TCGGAGGAATGCTGCAGGCCCTGATCACCGCCATGGGCACATCCTCTAGCTCCGCCACCCTGCCCATCAC
ATTCAGGTGTCTGGAGGAGGGACTGGGAGTGGACAGGAGGATCACACGCTTTGTGCTGCCTGTGGGCGCC
ACCGTGAACATGGATGGAACAGCCCTGTACGAGGCCCTGGCAGCAATCTTCATCGCCCAGGTGAACAATT
ATGAGCTGAATCTGGGCCAGATCACCACAATCTCCATCACCGCAACAGCAGCATCTGTGGGAGCAGCAGG
CATCCCACAGGCCGGCCTGGTGACCATGGTCATCGTGCTGACCAGCGTGGGACTGCCAACCGAGGACATC
ACACTGATCATCGCCGTGGACTGGTTTCTGGATCGCCTGCGGACCATGACAAACGTGCTGGGCGATAGCA
TCGGAGCAGCCGTGATCGAGCACCTGTCCCAGAGGGAGCTGGAGCTGCAGGAGGCAGAGCTGACCCTGCC
AAGCCTGGGCAAGCCTTATAAGTCCCTGATGGCCCAGGAGAAGGGAGCATCTAGAGGAAGGGGAGGCAAT
GAGAGCGCCATG
